>Addgene plasmid #216964 | pET26b(modified)-Lg-N | addgene full sequence | sequence record 445074 | Addgene NGS Result
TTGGCGAATGGG
[124 nt withheld, positions 13-136]
C
[91 nt withheld, positions 138-228]
A
[49 nt withheld, positions 230-278]
CCTTTGACGTTGGAGTCCACGTTCTTT
[37 nt withheld, positions 306-342]
ACCCTATCTCGGTCTATTCTTTTGATTTATAAGGGATTTTGCCGATTTCGGCCTATTGGTTAAAAAATGA
GCTGATTTAACAAAAATTTAACGCGAATTTTAACAAAATATTAACGCTTACAATTTAGGTGGCACTTTTC
GGGGAAATGTGCGCGGAACCCCTATTTGTTTATTTTTCTAAATACATTCAAATATGTATCCGCTCATGAA
TTAATTCTTATTTGCCGACTACCTTGGTGATCTCGCCTTTCACGTAGTGGACAAATTCTTCCAACTGATC
TGCGCGCGAGGCCAAGCGATCTTCTTCTTGTCCAAGATAAGCCTGTCTAGCTTCAAGTATGACGGGCTGA
TACTGGGCCGGCAGGCGCTCCATTGCCCAGTCGGCAGCGACATCCTTCGGCGCGATTTTGCCGGTTACTG
CGCTGTACCAAATGCGGGACAACGTAAGCACTACATTTCGCTCATCGCCAGCCCAGTCGGGCGGCGAGTT
CCATAGCGTTAAGGTTTCATTTAGCGCCTCAAATAGATCCTGTTCAGGAACCGGATCAAAGAGTTCCTCC
GCCGCTGGACCTACCAAGGCAACGCTATGTTCTCTTGCTTTTGTCAGCAAGATAGCCAGATCAATGTCGA
TCGTGGCTGGCTCGAAGATACCTGCAAGAATGTCATTGCGCTGCCATTCTCCAAATTGCAGTTCGCGCTT
AGCTGGATAACGCCACGGAATGATGTCGTCGTGCACAACAATGGTGACTTCTACAGCGCGGAGAATCTCG
CTCTCTCCAGGGGAAGCCGAAGTTTCCAAAAGGTCGTTGATCAAAGCTCGCCGCGTTGTTTCATCAAGCC
TTACGGTCACCGTAACCAGCAAATCAATATCACTGTGTGGCTTCAGGCCGCCATCCACTGCGGAGCCGTA
CAAATGTACGGCCAGCAACGTCGGTTCGAGATGGCGCTCGATGACGCCAACTACCTCTGATAGTTGAGTC
GATACTTCGGCGATCACCGCTTCCCTCATAACACCCCTTGTATTACTGTTTATGTAAGCAGACAGTTTTA
TTGTTCATGACCAAAATCCCTTAACGTGAGTTTTCGTTCCACTGAGCGTCAGACCCCGTAGAAAAGATCA
AAGGATCTTCGATCAAAGGATCTTCTTGAGATCCTTTTTTTCTGCGCGTAATCTTTTGCCCTGTAAACGA
AAAAACCACCTGGGGAGGTGGTTTGATCGAAGGTTAAGCAGTTCCCCAACTGACTTAACCTTCGAAAAAA
CCACCTGGGGAGGTGGTTTGATCGAAGGTTAAGTCAGTTGGGGAACTGCTTAACCGTGGTAACTGGCTTT
CGCAGAGCACAGCAACCAAATCTGTCCTTCCAGTGTAGCCGGACTTTGGCGCACACTTCAAGAGCAACCG
CGTGTTTAGCTAAACAAATCCTCTGCGAACTCCCAGTTACCAATGGCTGCTGCCAGTGGCGTTTTACCGT
GCTTTTCCGGGTTGGACTCAAGTGAACAGTTACCGGATAAGGCGCAGCAGTCGGGCTGAACGGGGAGTTC
TTGCTTACAGCCCAGCTTGGAGCGAACGACCTACACCGAGCCGAGATACCAGTGTGTGAGCTATGAGAAA
GCGCCACACTTCCCGTAAGGGAGAAAGGCGGAACAGGTATCCGGTAAACGGCAGGGTCGGAACAGGAGAG
CGCAAGAGGGAGCGACCCGCCGGAAACGGTGGGGATCTTTAAGTCCTGTCGGGTTTCGCCCGTACTGTCA
GATTCATGGTTGAGCCTCACGGCTCCCACAGATGCACCGGAAAAGCGTCTGTTTATGTGAACTCTGGCAG
GAGGGCGGAGCCTATGGAAAAACGCCACCGGCGCGGCCCTGCTGTTTTGCCTCACATGTTAGTCCCCTGC
TTATCCACGGAATCTGTGGGTAACTTTGTATGTGTCCGCAGCGCAACGCCAGCAACGCGGCCTTTTTACG
GTTCCTGGCCTTTTGCTGGCCTTTTGCTCACATGTTCTTTCCTGCGTTATCCCCTGATTCTGTGGATAAC
CGTATTACCGCCTTTGAGTGAGCTGATACCGCTCGCCGCAGCCGAACGACCGAGCGCAGCGAGTCAGTGA
GCGAGGAAGCGGAAGAGCGCCTGATGCGGTATTTTCTCCTTACGCATCTGTGCGGTATTTCACACCGCAA
TGGTGCACTCTCAGTACAATCTGCTCTGATGCCGCATAGTTAAGCCAGTATACACTCCGCTATCGCTACG
TGACTGGGTCATGGCTGCGCCCCGACACCCGCCAACACCCGCTGACGCGCCCTGACGGGCTTGTCTGCTC
CCGGCATCCGCTTACAGACAAGCTGTGACCGTCTCCGGGAGCTGCATGTGTCAGAGGTTTTCACCGTCAT
CACCGAAACGCGCGAGGCAGCTGCGGTAAAGCTCATCAGCGTGGTCGTGAAGCGATTCACAGATGTCTGC
CTGTTCATCCGCGTCCAGCTCGTTGAGTTTCTCCAGAAGCGTTAATGTCTGGCTTCTGATAAAGCGGGCC
ATGTTAAGGGCGGTTTTTTCCTGTTTGGTCACTGATGCCTCCGTGTAAGGGGGATTTCTGTTCATGGGGG
TAATGATACCGATGAAACGAGAGAGGATGCTCACGATACGGGTTACTGATGATGAACATGCCCGGTTACT
GGAACGTTGTGAGGGTAAACAACTGGCGGTATGGATGCGGCGGGACCAGAGAAAAATCACTCAGGGTCAA
TGCCAGCGCTTCGTTAATACAGATGTAGGTGTTCCACAGGGTAGCCAGCAGCATCCTGCGATGCAGATCC
GGAACATAATGGTGCAGGGCGCTGACTTCCGCGTTTCCAGACTTTACGAAACACGGAAACCGAAGACCAT
TCATGTTGTTGCTCAGGTCGCAGACGTTTTGCAGCAGCAGTCGCTTCACGTTCGCTCGCGTATCGGTGAT
TCATTCTGCTAACCAGTAAGGCAACCCCGCCAGCCTAGCCGGGTCCTCAACGACAGGAGCACGATCATGC
GCACCCGTGGGGCCGCCATGCCGGCGATAATGGCCTGCTTCTCGCCGAAACGTTTGGTGGCGGGACCAGT
GACGAAGGCTTGAGCGAGGGCGTGCAAGATTCCGAATACCGCAAGCGACAGGCCGATCATCGTCGCGCTC
CAGCGAAAGCGGTCCTCGCCGAAAATGACCCAGAGCGCTGCCGGCACCTGTCCTACGAGTTGCATGATAA
AGAAGACAGTCATAAGTGCGGCGACGATAGTCATGCCCCGCGCCCACCGGAAGGAGCTGACTGGGTTGAA
GGCTCTCAAGGGCATCGGTCGAGATCCCGGTGCCTAATGAGTGAGCTAACTTACATTAATTGCGTTGCGC
TCACTGCCCGCTTTCCAGTCGGGAAACCTGTCGTGCCAGCTGCATTAATGAATCGGCCAACGCGCGGGGA
GAGGCGGTTTGCGTATTGGGCGCCAGGGTGGTTTTTCTTTTCACCAGTGAGACGGGCAACAGCTGATTGC
CCTTCACCGCCTGGCCCTGAGAGAGTTGCAGCAAGCGGTCCACGCTGGTTTGCCCCAGCAGGCGAAAATC
CTGTTTGATGGTGGTTAACGGCGGGATATAACATGAGCTGTCTTCGGTATCGTCGTATCCCACTACCGAG
ATATCCGCACCAACGCGCAGCCCGGACTCGGTAATGGCGCGCATTGCGCCCAGCGCCATCTGATCGTTGG
CAACCAGCATCGCAGTGGGAACGATGCCCTCATTCAGCATTTGCATGGTTTGTTGAAAACCGGACATGGC
ACTCCAGTCGCCTTCCCGTTCCGCTATCGGCTGAATTTGATTGCGAGTGAGATATTTATGCCAGCCAGCC
AGACGCAGACGCGCCGAGACAGAACTTAATGGGCCCGCTAACAGCGCGATTTGCTGGTGACCCAATGCGA
CCAGATGCTCCACGCCCAGTCGCGTACCGTCTTCATGGGAGAAAATAATACTGTTGATGGGTGTCTGGTC
AGAGACATCAAGAAATAACGCCGGAACATTAGTGCAGGCAGCTTCCACAGCAATGGCATCCTGGTCATCC
AGCGGATAGTTAATGATCAGCCCACTGACGCGTTGCGCGAGAAGATTGTGCACCGCCGCTTTACAGGCTT
CGACGCCGCTTCGTTCTACCATCGACACCACCACGCTGGCACCCAGTTGATCGGCGCGAGATTTAATCGC
CGCGACAATTTGCGACGGCGCGTGCAGGGCCAGACTGGAGGTGGCAACGCCAATCAGCAACGACTGTTTG
CCCGCCAGTTGTTGTGCCACGCGGTTGGGAATGTAATTCAGCTCCGCCATCGCCGCTTCCACTTTTTCCC
GCGTTTTCGCAGAAACGTGGCTGGCCTGGTTCACCACGCGGGAAACGGTCTGATAAGAGACACCGGCATA
CTCTGCGACATCGTATAACGTTACTGGTTTCACATTCACCACCCTGAATTGACTCTCTTCCGGGCGCTAT
CATGCCATACCGCGAAAGGTTTTGCGCCATTCGATGGTGTCCGGGATCTCGACGCTCTCCCTTATGCGAC
TCCTGCATTAGGAAGCAGCCCAGTAGTAGGTTGAGGCCGTTGAGCACCGCCGCCGCAAGGAATGGTGCAT
GCAAGGAGATGGCGCCCAACAGTCCCCCGGCCACGGGGCCTGCCACCATACCCACGCCGAAACAAGCGCT
CATGAGCCCGAAGTGGCGAGCCCGATCTTCCCCATCGGTGATGTCGGCGATATAGGCGCCAGCAACCGCA
CCTGTGGCGCCGGTGATGCCGGCCACGATGCGTCCGGCGTAGAGGATCGAGATCTCGATCCCGCGAAATT
AATACGACTCACTATAGGGGAATTGTGAGCGGATAACAATTCCCCTCTAGAAATAATTTTGTTTAACTTT
AAGAAGGAGATATACATATGGATTATAAAGATGATGATGATAAAGTCTTCACACTCGAAGATTTCGTTGG
GGACTGGGAACAGACAGCCGCCTACAACCTGGACCAAGTCCTTGAACAGGGAGGTGTGTCCAGTTTGCTG
CAGAATCTCGCCGTGTCCGTAACTCCGATCCAAAGGATTGTCCGGAGCGGTGAAAATGCCCTGAAGATCG
ACATCCATGTCATCATCCCGTATGAAGGTCTGAGCGCCGACCAAATGGCCCAGATCGAAGAGGTGTTTAA
GGTGGTGTACCCTGTGGATGATCATCACTTTAAGGTGATCCTGCCCTATGGCACACTGGTAATCGACGGG
GTTACGCCGAACATGCTGAACTATTTCGGACGGCCGTATGAAGGCATCGCCGTGTTCGACGGCAAAAAGA
TCACTGTAACAGGGACCCTGTGGAACGGCAACAAAATTATCGACGAGCGCCTGATCACCCCCGACGGCTC
CATGCTGTTCCGAGTAACCATCAACGTTTCTCAAGGCAGTTCAGGTGGTGGCGGGAGCGGAGGTGGAGGC
TCGAGCGGTACCGTCTTAACAGACAAAAGGAAAAAAGGCAGTGGAGCTTTTATACAAGATGACGAGACAA
AAGAGGTTCTTTCAAGAGCGCTGAGCTATTTAAAATCCGGCTATTCCATTCATTTTACAGGTCCTGCCGG
CGGAGGCAAAACCTCTTTAGCGCGAGCGCTTGCTAAAAAGAGAAAGCGTCCTGTAATGCTGATGCACGGG
AATCACGAGCTCAACAACAAAGATTTAATTGGCGATTTTACGGGATACACGAGCAAAAAAGTAATCGACC
AGTACGTTCGTTCTGTCTATAAAAAAGATGAACAGGTGAGTGAAAACTGGCAGGATGGCCGATTGCTTGA
AGCTGTAAAAAATGGCTATACGCTGATTTACGACGAATTTACTCGTTCTAAGCCTGCGACGAATAATATC
TTTCTATCGATATTAGAAGAAGGCGTGCTGCCGCTGTATGGAGTAAAAATGACCGATCCTTTTGTGCGCG
TGCATCCCGATTTCCGCGTCATCTTCACAAGCAATCCAGCTGAGTATGCCGGCGTATATGATACGCAAGA
TGCGCTTCTCGACAGGTTAATTACCATGTTTATTGATTATAAAGACATCGACAGAGAGACAGCGATTTTA
ACGGAGAAAACGGACGTAGAAGAAGATGAAGCGCGCACAATTGTAACGCTCGTAGCAAACGTGCGAAACC
GCTCTGGAGACGAAAACAGCAGCGGACTTAGCCTGCGGGCTTCGCTTATGATCGCTACCCTTGCCACGCA
GCAAGACATTCCTATCGATGGAAGTGACGAAGATTTTCAAACGTTATGTATCGATATTTTGCATCATCCG
CTTACCAAATGTTTGGATGAAGAAAATGCAAAAAGCAAAGCCGAAAAAATCATTTTAGAAGAATGTAAGA
ATATAGACACTGAAGAAAAGTAAGGCTGTTTTGGCGGATGAGAGAAGATTGAGATCCGGCTGCTAACAAA
GCCCGAAAGGAAGCTGAGTTGGCTGCTGCCACCGCTGAGCAATAACTAGCATAACCCCTTGGGGCCTCTA
AACGGGTCTTGAGGGGTTTTTTGCTGAAAGGAGGAACTATATCCGGA
Features (pLannotate 1.2.2; 20 found; start..end, strand, type, name):
     13..441     +  rep_origin     f1 ori (sequence partly withheld): f1 bacteriophage origin of replication; arrow indicates direction of (+) strand synthesis
    494..551     +  promoter       AmpR promoter (fragment): bla
    560..1351    -  CDS            SmR: aminoglycoside adenylyltransferase (Murphy, 1985); aadA; confers resistance to spectinomycin and streptomycin
   1473..1570    +  rep_origin     CloDF13 ori (fragment): Plasmids containing the CloDF13 (CDF) origin of replication can be propagated in E. coli cells that contain additional plasmids with compatible origins.
   1595..2276    +  rep_origin     CloDF13 ori (fragment): Plasmids containing the CloDF13 (CDF) origin of replication can be propagated in E. coli cells that contain additional plasmids with compatible origins.
   2324..2457    +  rep_origin     RSF ori (fragment): Plasmids containing the RSF 1030 origin of replication can be propagated in E. coli cells that contain additional plasmids with compatible origins.
   2462..2601    -  misc_feature   bom: basis of mobility region from pBR322
   2703..2894    -  CDS            rop: Rop protein, which maintains plasmids at low copy number; rop
   2911..3291    +  CDS            YPB1_ECOLX: Protein predicted: Swiss-Prot protein existence level 4. From Escherichia coli.
   3363..3654    -  CDS            TcR (fragment): tetracycline efflux protein; tet; confers resistance to tetracycline
   3669..3690    -  protein_bind   CAP binding site: CAP binding activates transcription in the presence of cAMP. E. coli catabolite activator protein
   3703..4785    -  CDS            lacI: lac repressor; lacI; The lac repressor binds to the lac operator to inhibit transcription in E. coli. This inhibition can be relieved by adding lactose or isopropyl-β-D-thiogalactopyranoside (IPTG).
   4786..4863    -  promoter       lacI promoter: lacI
   4871..5150    -  CDS            TcR (fragment): tetracycline efflux protein; tet; confers resistance to tetracycline
   5172..5190    +  promoter       T7 promoter: promoter for bacteriophage T7 RNA polymerase
   5191..5215    +  protein_bind   lac operator: The lac repressor binds to the lac operator to inhibit transcription in E. coli. This inhibition can be relieved by adding lactose or isopropyl-β-D-thiogalactopyranoside (IPTG). lac repressor encoded by lacI
   5230..5252    +  RBS            RBS: efficient ribosome binding site from bacteriophage T7 gene 10 (Olins and Rangwala, 1989)
   5287..5758    +  CDS            Nluc (fragment): NanoLuc® luciferase human codon-optimized
   6771..6820    +  CDS            SET1 (fragment): solubility-enhancement tag derived from T7 phage gene 10B
   6828..6875    +  terminator     T7 terminator: transcription terminator for bacteriophage T7 RNA polymerase
