[The description below was written by a language model from this plasmid's Addgene catalogue record and pLannotate feature annotations shown in this document.]
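Description:
pET26b(modified)-Lg-N is a bacterial expression plasmid built on a modified pET26b backbone for T7-driven production of a split-luciferase fusion to the gas vesicle protein GvpN from Priestia megaterium. The modification is evident in the feature table. Instead of the kanamycin marker and pBR322-type origin usual for pET26b, the plasmid carries the aadA (SmR) gene conferring spectinomycin/streptomycin resistance, and most of a CloDF13 (CDF) origin, annotated as two fragments, with a short RSF-origin-like fragment next to it. The CDF origin is compatible with other common E. coli replicons, so the plasmid can coexist with a second expression vector. It is recorded as low copy. Backbone remnants include an f1 origin, the bom region, rop and tetracycline-resistance gene fragments.

The expression cassette consists of a T7 promoter with an adjacent lac operator, the T7 gene 10 ribosome binding site and a T7 terminator. A divergently oriented lacI gene under its own promoter provides repression, so expression is IPTG-inducible in hosts supplying T7 RNA polymerase. The open reading frame is catalogued as FLAG–Large BiT–linker–GvpN. The annotation detects the Large BiT portion as a NanoLuc fragment. The roughly 1 kb stretch downstream is unannotated and presumably holds the linker and GvpN coding sequence. A short match to a T7 gene 10B-derived solubility tag just before the terminator is probably vector-derived sequence rather than a functional tag.

Large BiT is the larger half of the split NanoLuc complementation system and regains luciferase activity when brought close to a Small BiT-tagged partner. According to the associated publication title, the construct belongs to a systematic protein–protein interaction analysis of gas vesicle assembly, probably with GvpN tested against partners expressed from a compatible plasmid.
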