Addgene plasmid #216964: pET26b(modified)-Lg-N
Purpose: Expression of Large BiT-Linker-GvpN
Depositing lab: George Lu. Depositing organization: Rice University. Publication: Elucidating the assembly of gas vesicles by systematic protein-protein interaction analysis. Iburg M, Anderson AP, Wong VT, Anton ED, He A, Lu GJ. EMBO J. 2024 Oct;43(19):4156-4172. doi: 10.1038/s44318-024-00178-2. Epub 2024 Sep 3. PubMed 39227754.
Backbone
  Vector backbone: pET26b
  Vector type: Bacterial Expression
Growth in bacteria
  Bacterial resistance: Spectinomycin, 50 μg/mL
  Growth temperature: 30°C
  Growth strain: DH5alpha
  Copy number: Low Copy
Gene/Insert
  Gene/Insert name: Large BiT-Linker-GvpN
  Species: Synthetic; Priestia megaterium
  Tag / fusion protein: FLAG-Split Nanoluciferase LargeBiT (N terminal on insert)
  Cloning method: Gibson Cloning
Terms and licenses: Academic/Nonprofit Terms; Industry Terms: Not Available to Industry
Depositor comments: Please visit https://www.biorxiv.org/content/10.1101/2023.07.23.550228v1 for bioRxiv preprint.
How to cite: pET26b(modified)-Lg-N was a gift from George Lu (Addgene plasmid # 216964 ; http://n2t.net/addgene:216964 ; RRID:Addgene_216964)
